>Addgene plasmid #43264 | II-AGTC | depositor partial sequence | sequence record 58529 | II-AGTC sequence 426 bps
CGTCTCGCTTAACCCCAGAGCAGGTCGTGGCAATCGCCTCCAACATTGGCGGGAAACAGGCACTCGAGAC
TGTCCAGCGCCTGCTTCCCGTGCTGTGCCAAGCGCACGGACTCACCCCAGAGCAGGTCGTGGCAATCGCG
AGCAATAACGGCGGAAAACAGGCTTTGGAAACGGTGCAGAGGCTCCTTCCAGTGCTGTGCCAAGCGCACG
GCCTCACCCCAGAGCAGGTCGTGGCCATTGCCTCGAATGGAGGGGGCAAACAGGCGTTGGAAACCGTACA
ACGATTGCTGCCGGTGCTGTGCCAAGCGCACGGATTAACCCCAGAGCAGGTCGTGGCGATCGCAAGCCAC
GACGGAGGAAAGCAAGCCTTGGAAACAGTACAGAGGCTGTTGCCTGTGCTGTGCCAAGCGCACGGGCTCA
GAGACG
