>Addgene plasmid #43264 | II-AGTC | addgene partial sequence | sequence record 60602 | M13-F20 5'-TGTAAAACGACGGCCAGT-3'
CCCTCTAGATGCATGCTCGAGCGGCCGCCAGTGTGATGGATATCTGCAGAATTCGCCCTTAGTATCTTTC
CTGTGCCCACGTCTCTGAGCCCGTGCGCTTGGCACAGCACAGGCAACAGCCTCTGTACTGTTTCCAAGGC
TTGCTTTCCTCCGTCGTGGCTTGCGATCGCCACGACCTGCTCTGGGGTTAATCCGTGCGCTTGGCACAGC
ACCGGCAGCAATCGTTGTACGGTTTCCAACGCCTGTTTGCCCCCTCCATTCGAGGCAATGGCCACGACCT
GCTCTGGGGTGAGGCCGTGCGCTTGGCACAGCACTGGAAGGAGCCTCTGCACCGTTTCCAAAGCCTGTTT
TCCGCCGTTATTGCTCGCGATTGCCACGACCTGCTCTGGGGTGAGTCCGTGCGCTTGGCACAGCACGGGA
AGCAGGCGCTGGACAGTCTCGAGTGCCTGTTTCCCGCCAATGTTGGAGGCGATTGCCACGACCTGCTCTG
GGGTTAAGCGAGACGCGCTAGGACGGCATCTATATAAGGGCGAATTCCAGCACACTGGCGGCCGTTACTA
GTGGATCCGAGCTCGGTACCAAGCTTGGCGTAATCATGGTCATAGCTGTTTCCTGTGTGAAATTGTTATC
CGCTCACAATTCCACACAACATACGAGCCGGAAGCATAAAGTGTAAAGCCTGGGGTGCCTAATGAGTGAG
CTAACTCACATTAATTGCGTTGCGCTCACTGCCCGCTTTCCAGTCGGGAAACCTGTCGTGCCAGCTGCAT
TAATGAATCGGCCAACGCGCGGGGAGAGGCGGTTTGCGTATTGGGCGCTCTTCCGCTTCCTCGCTCACTG
ACTCGCTGCGCTCGGTCGTTCGGCTGCGGCGAGCGGTATC
