[The description below was written by a language model from this plasmid's Addgene catalogue record.]
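Description:
II-AGTC is a bacterial cloning plasmid built on the commercial pCRII-TOPO backbone (about 4.0 kb without insert), into which a 426 bp synthetic insert was introduced by TOPO cloning. It is a high-copy plasmid maintained in E. coli and carries both ampicillin and kanamycin resistance, consistent with the dual markers of the pCRII-TOPO vector. The vector type is listed simply as bacterial cloning, so the plasmid serves as a storage and propagation vehicle for its insert rather than as an expression construct. No promoter driving the insert, tag or reporter is recorded. The insert can be sequenced from the flanking T7 and M13 reverse primer sites that border the cloning site.

The record does not describe the insert beyond its name, synthetic origin and size. The plasmid was deposited with a study describing a TALEN genome-editing system for generating human stem cell-based disease models. In that context, the name and length suggest a pre-assembled block of TALE repeat units. "AGTC" would then denote the four consecutive DNA bases the repeats recognise, and "II" the position of the block within a larger repeat array. A four-repeat module of roughly 100 bp per repeat would fit the stated insert size, but this reading is an inference and is not stated in the catalogue fields. On that interpretation, the plasmid would be one member of a library of modular parts combined to assemble custom TALE DNA-binding domains, which are then joined to a nuclease domain in a separate expression vector. No feature table was supplied, so the exact boundaries, any flanking restriction sites and the orientation of the insert cannot be given.
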