Addgene plasmid #43264: II-AGTC
Depositing lab: Chad Cowan & Kiran Musunuru. Depositing organization: Harvard University. Publication: A TALEN Genome-Editing System for Generating Human Stem Cell-Based Disease Models. Ding Q, Lee YK, Schaefer EA, Peters DT, Veres A, Kim K, Kuperwasser N, Motola DL, Meissner TB, Hendriks WT, Trevisan M, Gupta RM, Moisan A, Banks E, Friesen M, Schinzel RT, Xia F, Tang A, Xia Y, Figueroa E, Wann A, Ahfeldt T, Daheron L, Zhang F, Rubin LL, Peng LF, Chung RT, Musunuru K, Cowan CA. Cell Stem Cell. 2012 Dec 12. pii: S1934-5909(12)00645-5. doi: 10.1016/j.stem.2012.11.011. PubMed 23246482.
Backbone
  Vector backbone: pCRII-TOPO
  Backbone manufacturer: Invitrogen
  Backbone size w/o insert (bp): 3973
  Vector type: Bacterial Cloning
Growth in bacteria
  Bacterial resistance: Ampicillin and Kanamycin, 100 & 50 μg/mL
  Growth temperature: 37°C
  Growth strain: Top10
  Copy number: High Copy
Gene/Insert
  Gene/Insert name: II-AGTC
  Species: Synthetic
  Insert size (bp): 426
  Cloning method: TOPO Cloning
  Sequencing primers: 5′ T7; 3′ M13-rev
Terms and licenses: Academic/Nonprofit Terms; Industry Terms: Not Available to Industry
How to cite: II-AGTC was a gift from Chad Cowan & Kiran Musunuru (Addgene plasmid # 43264 ; http://n2t.net/addgene:43264 ; RRID:Addgene_43264)
